>Addgene plasmid #193560 | ShadowY-CLC | addgene full sequence | sequence record 380154 | Addgene NGS Result
ATGCATTAGTTATTAATAGTAATCAATTACGGGGTCATTAGTTCATAGCCCATATATGGAGTTCCGCGTT
ACATAACTTACGGTAAATGGCCCGCCTGGCTGACCGCCCAACGACCCCCGCCCATTGACGTCAATAATGA
CGTATGTTCCCATAGTAACGCCAATAGGGACTTTCCATTGACGTCAATGGGTGGAGTATTTACGGTAAAC
TGCCCACTTGGCAGTACATCAAGTGTATCATATGCCAAGTACGCCCCCTATTGACGTCAATGACGGTAAA
TGGCCCGCCTGGCATTATGCCCAGTACATGACCTTATGGGACTTTCCTACTTGGCAGTACATCTACGTAT
TAGTCATCGCTATTACCATGGTGATGCGGTTTTGGCAGTACATCAATGGGCGTGGATAGCGGTTTGACTC
ACGGGGATTTCCAAGTCTCCACCCCATTGACGTCAATGGGAGTTTGTTTTGGCACCAAAATCAACGGGAC
TTTCCAAAATGTCGTAACAACTCCGCCCCATTGACGCAAATGGGCGGTAGGCGTGTACGGTGGGAGGTCT
ATATAAGCAGAGCTGGTTTAGTGAACCGTCAGATCCGCTAGCGCTACCGGTCGCCACCATGGTGAGCAAG
GGCGAGGAGCTGTTCACCGGGGTGGTGCCCATCCTGGTCGAGCTGGACGGCGACGTAAACGGCCACAAGT
TCAGCGTGTCCGGCGAGGGCGAGGGCGATGCCACCTACGGCAAGCTGACCCTGAAGCTCATCTGCACCAC
CGGCAAGCTGCCCGTGCCCTGGCCCACCCTCGTGACCACCTTCGGCTACGGCCTGATGTGCTTCGCGCGC
TATCCAGACCACATGAAGCAGCACGACTTCTTCAAGTCCGCCATGCCCGAAGGCTACGTCCAGGAGCGCA
CCATCTTCTTCAAGGACGACGGCAACTACAAGACCCGCGCCGAGGTGAAGTTCGAGGGCGACACCCTGGT
GAACCGCATCGAGCTGAAGGGCATCGACTTCAAGGAGGACGGCAACATCCTGGGGCACAAGCTCGAGTAC
GCTTGGCCCGTGGTGAATGTCTATATCATGGCCGACAAGCAGAAGAACGGCATCAAGGTGAACTTCTCTA
TCTATCATAACATCGAGGACGGCAGCGTGCAGCTCGCCGACCACTACCAGCAGAACACCCCCATCGGCGA
CGGGCCCGTGCTGCTGCCCGACAACCACTACCTGAGCTACTCGGCTAAGCTGAGCAAAGACCCCAACGAG
AAGCGCGATCACATGGTCCTGCTGGAGTTCGTGACCGCCGCCGGGGGATCCGGAGGGTCTATGGCTGATG
ACTTTGGCTTCTTCTCGTCGTCGGAGAGTGGTGCCCCGGAGGCGGCGGAGGAGGACCCGGCGGCCGCCTT
CCTGGCCCAGCAGGAGAGCGAGATTGCAGGCATAGAGAACGACGAGGGCTTCGGGGCACCTGCCGGCAGC
CATGCGGCCCCCGCACAGCCGGGCCCCACGAGTGGGGCTGGTTCTGAGGACATGGGGACCACAGTCAATG
GAGATGTGTTTCAGGAGGCCAACGGTCCTGCTGATGGCTACGCAGCCATTGCCCAGGCTGACAGGCTGAC
CCAGGAGCCTGAGAGCATCCGCAAGTGGCGAGAGGAGCAGAGGAAACGGCTGCAAGAGCTGGATGCTGCA
TCTAAGGTCACGGAACAGGAATGGCGGGAGAAGGCCAAGAAGGACCTGGAGGAGTGGAACCAGCGCCAGA
GTGAACAAGTAGAGAAGAACAAGATCAACAACCGGGCATCCGAGGAGGCTTTCGTGAAGGAATCCAAGGA
GGAGACCCCAGGCACAGAGTGGGAGAAGGTGGCCCAGCTATGTGACTTCAACCCCAAGAGCAGCAAGCAG
TGCAAAGATGTGTCCCGCCTGCGCTCGGTGCTCATGTCCCTGAAGCAGACGCCACTGTCCCGCTAACTGA
TCATAATCAGCCATACCACATTTGTAGAGGTTTTACTTGCTTTAAAAAACCTCCCACACCTCCCCCTGAA
CCTGAAACATAAAATGAATGCAATTGTTGTTGTTAACTTGTTTATTGCAGCTTATAATGGTTACAAATAA
AGCAATAGCATCACAAATTTCACAAATAAAGCATTTTTTTCACTGCATTCTAGTTGTGGTTTGTCCAAAC
TCATCAATGTATCTTAACGCGTAAATTGTAAGCGTTAATATTTTGTTAAAATTCGCGTTAAATTTTTGTT
AAATCAGCTCATTTTTTAACCAATAGGCCGAAATCGGCAAAATCCCTTATAAATCAAAAGAATAGACCGA
GATCGGGT
[37 nt withheld, positions 2319-2355]
AAAGAACGTGGACTCCAACGTCAAAGG
[49 nt withheld, positions 2383-2431]
T
[91 nt withheld, positions 2433-2523]
G
[124 nt withheld, positions 2525-2648]
CAGGTGGCACTTTTCGGGGAAATGTGCGCGGAACCCCTATTTGTTTATTTTTCTAAATACATTCAAATAT
GTATCCGCTCATGAGACAATAACCCTGATAAATGCTTCAATAATATTGAAAAAGGAAGAGTCCTGAGGCG
GAAAGAACCAGCTGTGGAATGTGTGTCAGTTAGGGTGTGGAAAGTCCCCAGGCTCCCCAGCAGGCAGAAG
TATGCAAAGCATGCATCTCAATTAGTCAGCAACCAGGTGTGGAAAGTCCCCAGGCTCCCCAGCAGGCAGA
AGTATGCAAAGCATGCATCTCAATTAGTCAGCAACCATAGTCCCGCCCCTAACTCCGCCCATCCCGCCCC
TAACTCCGCCCAGTTCCGCCCATTCTCCGCCCCATGGCTGACTAATTTTTTTTATTTATGCAGAGGCCGA
GGCCGCCTCGGCCTCTGAGCTATTCCAGAAGTAGTGAGGAGGCTTTTTTGGAGGCCTAGGCTTTTGCAAA
GATCGATCAAGAGACAGGATGAGGATCGTTTCGCATGATTGAACAAGATGGATTGCACGCAGGTTCTCCG
GCCGCTTGGGTGGAGAGGCTATTCGGCTATGACTGGGCACAACAGACAATCGGCTGCTCTGATGCCGCCG
TGTTCCGGCTGTCAGCGCAGGGGCGCCCGGTTCTTTTTGTCAAGACCGACCTGTCCGGTGCCCTGAATGA
ACTGCAAGACGAGGCAGCGCGGCTATCGTGGCTGGCCACGACGGGCGTTCCTTGCGCAGCTGTGCTCGAC
GTTGTCACTGAAGCGGGAAGGGACTGGCTGCTATTGGGCGAAGTGCCGGGGCAGGATCTCCTGTCATCTC
ACCTTGCTCCTGCCGAGAAAGTATCCATCATGGCTGATGCAATGCGGCGGCTGCATACGCTTGATCCGGC
TACCTGCCCATTCGACCACCAAGCGAAACATCGCATCGAGCGAGCACGTACTCGGATGGAAGCCGGTCTT
GTCGATCAGGATGATCTGGACGAAGAGCATCAGGGGCTCGCGCCAGCCGAACTGTTCGCCAGGCTCAAGG
CGAGCATGCCCGACGGCGAGGATCTCGTCGTGACCCATGGCGATGCCTGCTTGCCGAATATCATGGTGGA
AAATGGCCGCTTTTCTGGATTCATCGACTGTGGCCGGCTGGGTGTGGCGGACCGCTATCAGGACATAGCG
TTGGCTACCCGTGATATTGCTGAAGAGCTTGGCGGCGAATGGGCTGACCGCTTCCTCGTGCTTTACGGTA
TCGCCGCTCCCGATTCGCAGCGCATCGCCTTCTATCGCCTTCTTGACGAGTTCTTCTGAGCGGGACTCTG
GGGTTCGAAATGACCGACCAAGCGACGCCCAACCTGCCATCACGAGATTTCGATTCCACCGCCGCCTTCT
ATGAAAGGTTGGGCTTCGGAATCGTTTTCCGGGACGCCGGCTGGATGATCCTCCAGCGCGGGGATCTCAT
GCTGGAGTTCTTCGCCCACCCTAGGGGGAGGCTAACTGAAACACGGAAGGAGACAATACCGGAAGGAACC
CGCGCTATGACGGCAATAAAAAGACAGAATAAAACGCACGGTGTTGGGTCGTTTGTTCATAAACGCGGGG
TTCGGTCCCAGGGCTGGCACTCTGTCGATACCCCACCGAGACCCCATTGGGGCCAATACGCCCGCGTTTC
TTCCTTTTCCCCACCCCACCCCCCAAGTTCGGGTGAAGGCCCAGGGCTCGCAGCCAACGTCGGGGCGGCA
GGCCCTGCCATAGCCTCAGGTTACTCATATATACTTTAGATTGATTTAAAACTTCATTTTTAATTTAAAA
GGATCTAGGTGAAGATCCTTTTTGATAATCTCATGACCAAAATCCCTTAACGTGAGTTTTCGTTCCACTG
AGCGTCAGACCCCGTAGAAAAGATCAAAGGATCTTCTTGAGATCCTTTTTTTCTGCGCGTAATCTGCTGC
TTGCAAACAAAAAAACCACCGCTACCAGCGGTGGTTTGTTTGCCGGATCAAGAGCTACCAACTCTTTTTC
CGAAGGTAACTGGCTTCAGCAGAGCGCAGATACCAAATACTGTTCTTCTAGTGTAGCCGTAGTTAGGCCA
CCACTTCAAGAACTCTGTAGCACCGCCTACATACCTCGCTCTGCTAATCCTGTTACCAGTGGCTGCTGCC
AGTGGCGATAAGTCGTGTCTTACCGGGTTGGACTCAAGACGATAGTTACCGGATAAGGCGCAGCGGTCGG
GCTGAACGGGGGGTTCGTGCACACAGCCCAGCTTGGAGCGAACGACCTACACCGAACTGAGATACCTACA
GCGTGAGCTATGAGAAAGCGCCACGCTTCCCGAAGGGAGAAAGGCGGACAGGTATCCGGTAAGCGGCAGG
GTCGGAACAGGAGAGCGCACGAGGGAGCTTCCAGGGGGAAACGCCTGGTATCTTTATAGTCCTGTCGGGT
TTCGCCACCTCTGACTTGAGCGTCGATTTTTGTGATGCTCGTCAGGGGGGCGGAGCCTATGGAAAAACGC
CAGCAACGCGGCCTTTTTACGGTTCCTGGCCTTTTGCTGGCCTTTTGCTCACATGTTCTTTCCTGCGTTA
TCCCCTGATTCTGTGGATAACCGTATTACCGCC
Features (pLannotate 1.2.2; 14 found; start..end, strand, type, name):
     67..370     +  enhancer       CMV enhancer: human cytomegalovirus immediate early enhancer
    371..574     +  promoter       CMV promoter: human cytomegalovirus (CMV) immediate early promoter
    625..1305    +  CDS            (3-F)Tyr-EGFP: (3-F)Tyr-EGFP is a basic (constitutively fluorescent) green fluorescent protein published in 2004, derived from Aequorea victoria.
   1321..1953    +  CDS            CLTB (fragment): CLCB_HUMAN - Experimental evidence at protein level: Swiss-Prot protein existence level 1. Clathrin is the major protein of the polyhedral coat of coated pits and vesicles. From Homo sapiens (Human).
   1958..2042    +  CDS            large T antigen (fragment): large T antigen from SV40 (simian virus 40)
   2065..2186    +  polyA_signal   SV40 poly(A) signal: SV40 polyadenylation signal
   2193..2648    -  rep_origin     f1 ori (sequence partly withheld): f1 bacteriophage origin of replication; arrow indicates direction of (+) strand synthesis
   2675..2779    +  promoter       AmpR promoter: bla
   2781..3138    +  promoter       SV40 promoter: SV40 enhancer and early promoter
   3173..3967    +  CDS            NeoR/KanR: aminoglycoside phosphotransferase from Tn5; aph(3')-II (or nptII); confers resistance to neomycin, kanamycin, and G418 (Geneticin®)
   3988..4140    +  CDS            ble (fragment): BLE_KLEPN - Experimental evidence at protein level: Swiss-Prot protein existence level 1. Binding protein with a strong affinity to the bleomycin family of antibiotics. Binds to CL990; an antimitotic-antibiotic compound. From Klebsiella pneumoniae.
   4199..4246    +  polyA_signal   HSV TK poly(A) signal: herpes simplex virus thymidine kinase polyadenylation signal (Cole and Stacy, 1985)
   4337..4353    -  polyA_signal   bGH poly(A) signal (fragment): bovine growth hormone polyadenylation signal
   4575..5163    +  rep_origin     ori: high-copy-number ColE1/pMB1/pBR322/pUC origin of replication
