[The description below was written by a language model from this plasmid's Addgene catalogue record and pLannotate feature annotations shown in this document.]
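Description:
ShadowY-CLC is a 5,271 bp mammalian expression plasmid built on the Clontech pEGFP-C1 backbone by Gibson cloning. It produces human clathrin light chain B (CLTB) carrying an N-terminal ShadowY tag. The fusion is driven by the human cytomegalovirus immediate-early enhancer and promoter and terminated by an SV40 polyadenylation signal. In the feature table, the first open reading frame downstream of the promoter is auto-annotated as an EGFP variant. This is the position of the ShadowY tag, and the label most likely reflects sequence similarity to Aequorea GFP-family proteins rather than a true EGFP. It is followed after a short linker by the 633 bp CLTB coding sequence. ShadowY is generally known as a very dim, YFP-derived chromoprotein used as a dark acceptor in FRET and fluorescence lifetime imaging, although the record itself does not state the intended assay.

The rest of the plasmid is standard for the C1 series. A high-copy ColE1/pUC-type origin supports propagation in E. coli, and an f1 origin permits single-stranded DNA production. A single NeoR/KanR (Tn5 aminoglycoside phosphotransferase) cassette sits behind tandem bacterial and SV40 early promoters and ends with an HSV TK polyadenylation signal. This arrangement gives kanamycin resistance in bacteria and allows G418 selection of transfected mammalian cells. The short large T antigen, ble and bGH poly(A) fragments listed are probably backbone remnants or annotation artefacts rather than functional elements. The associated publication concerns conformational switching of the clathrin light chain in lattice structure and endocytosis at the plasma membrane, so the construct fits studies of clathrin coat organisation in mammalian cells.
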