Addgene plasmid #193560: ShadowY-CLC
Purpose: Expresses human Clathrin Light Chain B tagged with ShadowY in mammalian cells.
Depositing lab: Justin Taraska. Depositing organization: National Heart, Lung, and Blood Institute (NHLBI). Publication: A conformational switch in clathrin light chain regulates lattice structure and endocytosis at the plasma membrane of mammalian cells. Obashi K, Sochacki KA, Strub MP, Taraska JW. Nat Commun. 2023 Feb 9;14(1):732. doi: 10.1038/s41467-023-36304-7. PubMed 36759616.
Backbone
  Vector backbone: pEGFP-C1
  Backbone manufacturer: Clontech
  Total vector size (bp): 5271
  Vector type: Mammalian Expression
Growth in bacteria
  Bacterial resistance: Kanamycin, 50 μg/mL
  Growth temperature: 37°C
  Growth strain: DH5alpha
  Copy number: Unknown
Gene/Insert
  Gene/Insert name: Clathrin light chain B
  Species: H. sapiens (human)
  Insert size (bp): 633
  GenBank ID: NM_001834.5
  Entrez Gene: CLTB (a.k.a. LCB)
  Promoter: CMV
  Tag / fusion protein: ShadowY (N terminal on insert)
  Cloning method: Gibson Cloning
  Sequencing primers: 5′ CMV-F; 3′ SV40-pArev
Resource information
  A portion of this plasmid was derived from a plasmid made by: Addgene #104621 and #79997
Terms and licenses: Academic/Nonprofit Terms; Industry Terms: Not Available to Industry
Depositor comments: Please visit https://doi.org/10.1101/2022.03.21.485138 for bioRxiv preprint.
How to cite: ShadowY-CLC was a gift from Justin Taraska (Addgene plasmid # 193560 ; http://n2t.net/addgene:193560 ; RRID:Addgene_193560)
